Addgene plasmid #169613: pTS1033
Purpose: Tier-2 vector encoding PhCMV-driven secreted Nluc (A1-pA::A2-pA::PhCMV-IgkSS-Nluc-pA).
Depositing lab: Martin Fussenegger. Depositing organization: ETH Zurich (Swiss Federal Institute of Technology). Publication: A versatile plasmid architecture for mammalian synthetic biology (VAMSyB). Haellman V, Strittmatter T, Bertschi A, Stucheli P, Fussenegger M. Metab Eng. 2021 Jul;66:41-50. doi: 10.1016/j.ymben.2021.04.003. Epub 2021 Apr 18. PubMed 33857582.
Backbone
  Vector backbone: pVH1002 (pUC57-based)
  Backbone size w/o insert (bp): 2689
  Vector type: Mammalian Expression
Growth in bacteria
  Bacterial resistance: Ampicillin, 100 μg/mL
  Growth temperature: 37°C
  Growth strain: DH5alpha
  Copy number: High Copy
Gene/Insert
  Gene/Insert name: PCMV-driven expression of secreted Nluc (alt name: A1::A2::PCMV-NLuc)
  Species: Synthetic
  Promoter: PhCMV
  Cloning method: Restriction Enzyme; 5′ cloning site Unknown (unknown if destroyed)
  Sequencing primers: 5′ AmpStart; 3′ CTGGCACGACAGGTTTCCCGACTGG
Terms and licenses: Academic/Nonprofit Terms; Industry Terms: Not Available to Industry
How to cite: pTS1033 was a gift from Martin Fussenegger (Addgene plasmid # 169613 ; http://n2t.net/addgene:169613 ; RRID:Addgene_169613)
