[The description below was written by a language model from this plasmid's Addgene catalogue record and pLannotate feature annotations shown in this document.]
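Description:
pTS1033 is a mammalian expression plasmid of about 4 kb built on pVH1002, a pUC57-derived backbone, and belongs to the VAMSyB modular plasmid architecture for mammalian synthetic biology, where it is classed as a "Tier-2" vector. It is propagated in E. coli at high copy from a ColE1/pUC-type origin and selected with ampicillin through the β-lactamase gene and its native promoter. Short annotated fragments of lacZα, lacI and a CAP binding site appear to be remnants of the pUC-type backbone rather than functional parts.

The record describes a three-position layout, A1-pA::A2-pA::PhCMV-IgkSS-Nluc-pA. The first two positions appear to be unfilled assembly slots, each followed by its own polyadenylation signal. This is consistent with the feature table, which shows a bGH poly(A) signal and a fragment of a synthetic poly(A) signal upstream of the expression cassette, with no coding sequence before them. The third position carries the payload: the human cytomegalovirus immediate-early enhancer and promoter drive a mouse immunoglobulin κ light-chain leader placed ahead of human codon-optimized NanoLuc luciferase, so the enzyme is routed through the secretory pathway and released into the culture medium. A T7 promoter sits between the CMV promoter and the coding region. The small SV40 promoter and HIV-1 LTR hits are brief fragment matches and are probably incidental. The terminating poly(A) signal named in the record for this cassette was not picked up by the annotation.

The construct provides strong constitutive expression of a secreted luminescent reporter that can be assayed from supernatant without lysing cells. It also leaves two upstream slots that the architecture presumably allows to be filled with further transcription units, although the record does not detail the assembly scheme.
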