Features (pLannotate 1.2.2; 15 found; start..end, strand, type, name):
     36..896     -  CDS            AmpR: β-lactamase; bla; confers resistance to ampicillin, carbenicillin, and related antibiotics
    897..1001    -  promoter       AmpR promoter: bla
   1168..1392    +  polyA_signal   bGH poly(A) signal: bovine growth hormone polyadenylation signal
   1401..1418    +  promoter       SV40 promoter (fragment): SV40 enhancer and early promoter
   1494..1515    +  polyA_signal   poly(A) signal (fragment): synthetic polyadenylation signal
   1555..1571    -  CDS            lacZα (fragment): LacZα fragment of β-galactosidase; lacZ fragment
   1667..1970    +  enhancer       CMV enhancer: human cytomegalovirus immediate early enhancer
   1971..2174    +  promoter       CMV promoter: human cytomegalovirus (CMV) immediate early promoter
   2170..2203    +  LTR            5' LTR (truncated) (fragment): truncated 5' long terminal repeat (LTR) from HIV-1
   2219..2237    +  promoter       T7 promoter: promoter for bacteriophage T7 RNA polymerase
   2278..2337    +  sig_peptide    Igκ leader: leader sequence from mouse immunoglobulin κ light chain
   2356..2868    +  CDS            Nluc: NanoLuc® luciferase human codon-optimized
   3008..3029    -  protein_bind   CAP binding site: CAP binding activates transcription in the presence of cAMP. E. coli catabolite activator protein
   3042..3134    -  CDS            lacI (fragment): lac repressor; lacI; The lac repressor binds to the lac operator to inhibit transcription in E. coli. This inhibition can be relieved by adding lactose or isopropyl-β-D-thiogalactopyranoside (IPTG).
   3317..3905    -  rep_origin     ori: high-copy-number ColE1/pMB1/pBR322/pUC origin of replication
>Addgene plasmid #169613 | pTS1033 | addgene full sequence | sequence record 365610 | Addgene NGS Result
ATCTAAAGTATATATGAGTAAACTTGGTCTGACAGTTACCAATGCTTAATCAGTGAGGCACCTATCTCAG
CGATCTGTCTATTTCGTTCATCCATAGTTGCCTGACTCCCCGTCGTGTAGATAACTACGATACGGGAGGG
CTTACCATCTGGCCCCAGTGCTGCAATGATACCGCGGCTCCCACGCTCACCGGCTCCAGATTTATCAGCA
ATAAACCAGCCAGCCGGAAGGGCCGAGCGCAGAAGTGGTCCTGCAACTTTATCCGCCTCCATCCAGTCTA
TTAATTGTTGCCGGGAAGCTAGAGTAAGTAGTTCGCCAGTTAATAGTTTGCGCAACGTTGTTGCCATTGC
TACAGGCATCGTGGTGTCACGCTCGTCGTTTGGTATGGCTTCATTCAGCTCCGGTTCCCAACGATCAAGG
CGAGTTACATGATCCCCCATGTTGTGCAAAAAAGCGGTTAGCTCCTTCGGTCCTCCGATCGTTGTCAGAA
GTAAGTTGGCCGCAGTGTTATCACTCATGGTTATGGCAGCACTGCATAATTCTCTTACTGTCATGCCATC
CGTAAGATGCTTTTCTGTGACTGGTGAGTACTCAACCAAGTCATTCTGAGAATAGTGTATGCGGCGACCG
AGTTGCTCTTGCCCGGCGTCAATACGGGATAATACCGCGCCACATAGCAGAACTTTAAAAGTGCTCATCA
TTGGAAAACGTTCTTCGGGGCGAAAACTCTCAAGGATCTTACCGCTGTTGAGATCCAGTTCGATGTAACC
CACTCGTGCACCCAACTGATCTTCAGCATCTTTTACTTTCACCAGCGTTTCTGGGTGAGCAAAAACAGGA
AGGCAAAATGCCGCAAAAAAGGGAATAAGGGCGACACGGAAATGTTGAATACTCATACTCTTCCTTTTTC
AATATTATTGAAGCATTTATCAGGGTTATTGTCTCATGAGCGGATACATATTTGAATGTATTTAGAAAAA
TAAACAAATAGGGGTTCCGCGCACATTTCCCCGAAAAGTGCCACCTGACGTCTAAGAAACCAAGATCTCC
ACGCGTGGTACCCTCGAGGAGCTCTTCGAAGCGGAATTCACCATGACTAGTGCTAGCGGATCCACCGGTG
TCTAGAAAGCTTTGAGGCCGGCCTGCAGGCCCGCTGATCAGCCTCGACTGTGCCTTCTAGTTGCCAGCCA
TCTGTTGTTTGCCCCTCCCCCGTGCCTTCCTTGACCCTGGAAGGTGCCACTCCCACTGTCCTTTCCTAAT
AAAATGAGGAAATTGCATCGCATTGTCTGAGTAGGTGTCATTCTATTCTGGGGGGTGGGGTGGGGCAGGA
CAGCAAGGGGGAGGATTGGGAAGACAATAGCAGGCATGCTGGGGATGCGGTGGGCTCTATGGTAGCTTAG
GAGGCGGAAAGAACCAGCGCGGGAGACCGTCAGTTGGTCTCCAGCTATACAGGTGCACCGCTTTATAATA
AAACTGATACAGAGAACGTTATCATGTGTGTTGGTTTTTTTTGTGTGTGCGGTTTAAGGGAGCCTCGGTC
ATAGCTGTTTCCTGTGTAAAACGACGGCCAGCGCGTGGTACCCTCGAGTTGACATTGATTATTGAGTAGT
TATTAATAGTAATCAATTACGGGGTCATTAGTTCATAGCCCATATATGGAGTTCCGCGTTACATAACTTA
CGGTAAATGGCCCGCCTGGCTGACCGCCCAACGACCCCCGCCCATTGACGTCAATAATGACGTATGTTCC
CATAGTAACGCCAATAGGGACTTTCCATTGACGTCAATGGGTGGAGTATTTACGGTAAACTGCCCACTTG
GCAGTACATCAAGTGTATCATATGCCAAGTACGCCCCCTATTGACGTCAATGACGGTAAATGGCCCGCCT
GGCATTATGCCCAGTACATGACCTTATGGGACTTTCCTACTTGGCAGTACATCTACGTATTAGTCATCGC
TATTACCATGGTGATGCGGTTTTGGCAGTACATCAATGGGCGTGGATAGCGGTTTGACTCACGGGGATTT
CCAAGTCTCCACCCCATTGACGTCAATGGGAGTTTGTTTTGGCACCAAAATCAACGGGACTTTCCAAAAT
GTCGTAACAACTCCGCCCCATTGACGCAAATGGGCGGTAGGCGTGTACGGTGGGAGGTCTATATAAGCAG
AGCTCTCTGGCTAACTAGAGAACCCACTGCTTACTGGCTTATCGAAATTAATACGACTCACTATAGGGAG
ACCCAAGCTGTTCGAAGCGGAATTCACCATGACTAGTGAGACAGACACACTCCTGCTATGGGTACTGCTG
CTCTGGGTTCCAGGTTCCACTGGTGACGCTAGTGGTGGTTCTGGTATGGTCTTCACACTCGAAGATTTCG
TTGGGGACTGGCGACAGACAGCCGGCTACAACCTGGACCAAGTCCTTGAACAGGGAGGTGTGTCCAGTTT
GTTTCAGAATCTCGGGGTGTCCGTAACTCCGATCCAAAGGATTGTCCTGAGCGGTGAAAATGGGCTGAAG
ATCGACATCCATGTCATCATCCCGTATGAAGGTCTGAGCGGCGACCAAATGGGCCAGATCGAAAAAATTT
TTAAGGTGGTGTACCCTGTGGATGATCATCACTTTAAGGTGATCCTGCACTATGGCACACTGGTAATCGA
CGGGGTTACGCCGAACATGATCGACTATTTCGGACGGCCGTATGAAGGCATCGCCGTGTTCGACGGCAAA
AAGATCACTGTAACAGGGACCCTGTGGAACGGCAACAAAATTATCGACGAGCGCCTGATCAACCCCGACG
GCTCCCTGCTGTTCCGAGTAACCATCAACGGAGTGACCGGCTGGCGGCTGTGCGAACGCATTCTGGCGGC
TAGCGGATCCACCGGTGTCTAGAAAGCTCAGAAATTATGAGAGCGTTTAATAAAGTATTGACTATGGTTG
ACAAAACGTGTGTTGGAGTTTTTTGTGTGCTTTGTCATCAACTGAGCCAGTAGGTCGAGGGTGCCTAATG
AGTGAGCTAACTCACATTAATTGCGTTGCGCTCACTGCCCGCTTTCCAGTCGGGAAACCTGTCGTGCCAG
CTGCATTAATGAATCGGCCAACGCGCGGGGAGAGGCGGTTTGCGTATTGGGCGCTCTTCCGCTTCCTCGC
TCACTGACTCGCTGCGCTCGGTCGTTCGGCTGCGGCGAGCGGTATCAGCTCACTCAAAGGCGGTAATACG
GTTATCCACAGAATCAGGGGATAACGCAGGAAAGAACATGTGAGCAAAAGGCCAGCAAAAGGCCAGGAAC
CGTAAAAAGGCCGCGTTGCTGGCGTTTTTCCATAGGCTCCGCCCCCCTGACGAGCATCACAAAAATCGAC
GCTCAAGTCAGAGGTGGCGAAACCCGACAGGACTATAAAGATACCAGGCGTTTCCCCCTGGAAGCTCCCT
CGTGCGCTCTCCTGTTCCGACCCTGCCGCTTACCGGATACCTGTCCGCCTTTCTCCCTTCGGGAAGCGTG
GCGCTTTCTCATAGCTCACGCTGTAGGTATCTCAGTTCGGTGTAGGTCGTTCGCTCCAAGCTGGGCTGTG
TGCACGAACCCCCCGTTCAGCCCGACCGCTGCGCCTTATCCGGTAACTATCGTCTTGAGTCCAACCCGGT
AAGACACGACTTATCGCCACTGGCAGCAGCCACTGGTAACAGGATTAGCAGAGCGAGGTATGTAGGCGGT
GCTACAGAGTTCTTGAAGTGGTGGCCTAACTACGGCTACACTAGAAGAACAGTATTTGGTATCTGCGCTC
TGCTGAAGCCAGTTACCTTCGGAAAAAGAGTTGGTAGCTCTTGATCCGGCAAACAAACCACCGCTGGTAG
CGGTGGTTTTTTTGTTTGCAAGCAGCAGATTACGCGCAGAAAAAAAGGATCTCAAGAAGATCCTTTGATC
TTTTCTACGGGGATTATCAAAAAGGATCTTCACCTAGATCCTTTTAAATTAAAAATGAAGTTTTAAATCA
